>Addgene plasmid #169404 | pmCellFree_KA1_SARS-COV-2_S-frag5 | depositor full sequence | sequence record 328453 | Full Sequence
CTCTCCTGCATCTTTTAATCAAATCCCAAGATGTGTATAAACGCGCCGGTATGTACAGGAAGAGGTTTAT
ACTAAACTGTTACATTGCAAACGTGGTTTCGTGTGCCAAGTGTGAAAACCGATGTTTAATCAAGGCTCTG
ACGCATTTCTACAACCACGACTCCAAGTGTGTGGGTGAAGTCATGCATCTTTTAATCAAATCCCAAGATG
TGTATAAACCACCAAACTGCCAAAAAATGAAAACTGTCGACAAGCTCTGTCCGTTTGCTGGCAACTGCAA
GGGTCTCAATCCTATTTGTAATTATTGAATAATAAAACAATTATAAATGTCAAATTTGTTTTTTATTAAC
GATACAAACCAAACGCAACAAGAACATTTGTAGTATTATCTATAATTGAAAACGCGTAGTTATAATCGCT
GAGGTAATATTTAAAATCATTTTCAAATGATTCACAGTTAATTTGCGACAATATAATTTTATTTTCACAT
AAACTAGACGCCTTGTCGTCTTCTTCTTCGTATTCCTTCTCTTTTTCATTTTTCTCTTCATAAAAATTAA
CATAGTTATTATCGTATCCATATATGTATCTATCGTATAGAGTAAATTTTTTGTTGTCATAAATATATAT
GTCTTTTTTAATGGGGTGTATAGTACCGCTGCGCATAGTTTTTCTGTAATTTACAACAGTGCTATTTTCT
GGTAGTTCTTCGGAGTGTGTTGCTTTAATTATTAAATTTATATAATCAATGAATTTGGGATCGTCGGTTT
TGTACAATATGTTGCCGGCATAGTACGCAGCTTCTTCTAGTTCAATTACACCATTTTTTAGCAGCACCGG
ATTAACATAACTTTCCAAAATGTTGTACGAACCGTTAAACAAAAACAGTTCACCTCCCTTTTCTATACTA
TTGTCTGCGAGCAGTTGTTTGTTGTTAAAAATAACAGCCATTGTAATGAGACGCACAAACTAATATCACA
AACTGGAAATGTCTATCAATATATAGTTGCTGATGGCCGGCCGTAATGAGACGCACAAACTAATATCACA
AACTGGAAATGTCTATCAATATATAGTTGCTCTAGTTATTAATAGTAATCAATTACGGGGTCATTAGTTC
ATAGCCCATATATGGAGTTCCGCGTTACATAACTTACGGTAAATGGCCCGCCTGGCTGACCGCCCAACGA
CCCCCGCCCATTGACGTCAATAATGACGTATGTTCCCATAGTAACGCCAATAGGGACTTTCCATTGACGT
CAATGGGTGGAGTATTTACGGTAAACTGCCCACTTGGCAGTACATCAAGTGTATCATATGCCAAGTACGC
CCCCTATTGACGTCAATGACGGTAAATGGCCCGCCTGGCATTATGCCCAGTACATGACCTTATGGGACTT
TCCTACTTGGCAGTACATCTACGTATTAGTCATCGCTATTACCATGCATGGTCGAGGTGAGCCCCACGTT
CTGCTTCACTCTCCCCATCTCCCCCCCCTCCCCACCCCCAATTTTGTATTTATTTATTTTTTAATTATTT
TGTGCAGCGATGGGGGCGGGGGGGGGGGGGGGGCGCGCGCCAGGCGGGGCGGGGCGGGGCGAGGGGCGGG
GCGGGGCGAGGCGGAGAGGTGCGGCGGCAGCCAATCAGAGCGGCGCGCTCCGAAAGTTTCCTTTTATGGC
GAGGCGGCGGCGGCGGCGGCCCTATAAAAAGCGAAGCGCGCGGCGGGCGGGAGTCGCTGCGCGCTGCCTT
CGCCCCGTGCCCCGCTCCGCCGCCGCCTCGCGCCGCCCGCCCCGGCTCTGACTGACCGCGTTACTCCCAC
AGGTGAGCGGGCGGGACGGCCCTTCTCCTTCGGGCTGTAATTAGCGCTTGGTTTAATGACGGCTTGTTTC
TTTTCTGTGGCTGCGTGAAAGCCTTGAGGGGCTCCGGGAGGGCCCTTTGTGCGGGGGGAGCGGCTCGGGG
CTGTCCGCGGGGGGACGGCTGCCTTCGGGGGGGACGGGGCAGGGCGGGGTTCGGCTTCTGGCGTGTGACC
GGCGGCTCTAGAGCCTCTGCTAACCATGTTCATGCCTTCTTCTTTTTCCTACAGCTCCTGGGCAACGTGC
TGGTTATTGTGCTGTCTCATCATTTTGGCAAAGAATTGGATCGGACGTCTAATACGACTCACTATAGGGA
CATCTTAAGTTTATTTTATTTTATTTTATTTTATTTTATTTTATTTTATTTTATTTTATTTTATTTTATT
TAACCATGACAGTAATGTATAAAGTCTGTAAAGACATTAAACACGTAAGTGAAACCATGGGCACCTCTGG
TCACCACCATCACCACCATCACCACGGCACAAGCAAGGGCGAGGAGCTGTTCACCGGGGTGGTGCCCATC
CTGGTCGAGCTGGACGGCGACGTAAACGGCCACAAGTTCAGCGTGTCCGGCGAGGGCGAGGGCGATGCCA
CCTACGGCAAGCTGACCCTGAAGTTCATCTGCACCACCGGCAAGCTGCCCGTGCCCTGGCCCACCCTCGT
GACCACCCTGACCTACGGCGTGCAGTGCTTCAGCCGCTACCCCGACCACATGAAGCAGCACGACTTCTTC
AAGTCCGCCATGCCCGAAGGCTACGTCCAGGAGCGCACCATCTTCTTCAAGGACGACGGCAACTACAAGA
CCCGCGCCGAGGTGAAGTTCGAGGGCGACACCCTGGTGAACCGCATCGAGCTGAAGGGCATCGACTTCAA
GGAGGACGGCAACATCCTGGGGCACAAGCTGGAGTACAACTACAACAGCCACAACGTCTATATCATGGCC
GACAAGCAGAAGAACGGCATCAAGGTGAACTTCAAGATCCGCCACAACATCGAGGACGGCAGCGTGCAGC
TCGCCGACCACTACCAGCAGAACACCCCCATCGGCGACGGCCCCGTGCTGCTGCCCGACAACCACTACCT
GAGCACCCAGTCCGCCCTGAGCAAAGACCCCAACGAGAAGCGCGATCACATGGTCCTGCTGGAGTTCGTG
ACCGCCGCCGGGATCACTCTCGGCATGGACGAGCTATACAAGCTGGAGGTGCTCTTCCAGGGTCCGACAA
GTTTGTACAAAAAAGTTGGCATGGTGGCCTCTCAGAGCATCATCGCCTACACCATGAGCCTGGGCGCTGA
AAACAGCGTGGCTTACAGCAACAACTCTATCGCCATCCCAACCAACTTCACCATCTCTGTGACCACCGAA
ATCCTGCCAGTGAGCATGACCAAGACCAGCGTGGACTGCACCATGTACATCTGCGGAGACTCTACCGAAT
GCTCTAACCTGCTGCTGCAGTACGGCAGCTTCTGCACCCAGCTGAACCGCGCTCTGACCGGAATCGCTGT
GGAGCAGGACAAGAACACCCAGGAAGTGTTCGCTCAGGTGAAGCAGATATACAAGACCCCACCTATCAAG
GACTTCGGAGGATTCAACTTCTCTCAGATCCTGCCCGACCCATCTAAGCCCTCTAAGAGGTCTTTCATCG
AAGACCTGCTGTTCAACAAGGTGACCCTGGCCGACGCCGGTTTCATCAAGCAGTACGGTGACTGCCTGGG
AGACATCGCCGCTAGAGACCTGATCTGCGCCCAGAAGTTCAACGGTCTGACCGTGCTGCCACCACTGCTG
ACCGACGAGATGATCGCCCAGTACACCTCTGCCCTGCTGGCTGGAACCATCACCTCTGGTTGGACCTTCG
GAGCTGGCGCCGCCCTGCAGATCCCATTCGCTATGCAGATGGCCTACCGTTTCAACGGTATCGGAGTGAC
CCAGAACGTGCTGTACGAAAACCAGAAGCTGATCGCTAACCAGTTCAACTCTGCTATCGGAAAGATCCAG
GACTCCCTGTCCTCTACCGCTTCTGCCCTGGGAAAGCTGCAGGACGTGGTGAACCAGAACGCCCAGGCCC
TGAACACCCTGGTGAAGCAGCTGTCTTCTAACTTCGGAGCCATCTCCTCTGTGCTGAACGACATCCTGTC
TAGGCTGGACAAGGTGGAAGCCGAGGTGCAGATCGACAGACTGATCACCGGAAGACTGCAGTCTCTGCAG
ACCTACGTGACCCAGCAGCTGATCAGGGCCGCTGAAATCAGAGCTTCTGCCAACCTGGCTGCCACCAAGA
TGTCCGAATGCGTGCTGGGCCAGTCTAAGAGGGTGGACTTCTGCGGAAAGGGATACCACCTGATGTCCTT
CCCACAGTCTGCTCCACACGGAGTGGTGTTCCTGCACGTGACCTACGTGCCCGCCCAGGAAAAGAACTTC
ACCACCGCCCCAGCTATCTGCCACGACGGAAAGGCTCACTTCCCCAGGGAGGGAGTGTTCGTGTCTAACG
GAACCCACTGGTTCGTGACCCAGAGGAACTTCTACGAGCCACAGATCATCACCACCGACAACACCTTCGT
GTCTGGAAACTGCGACGTGGTGATCGGAATCGTGAACAACACCGTGTACGACCCACTGCAGCCAGAACTG
GACTCTTTCAAGGAGGAACTGGACAAGTACTTCAAGAACCACACCTCTCCAGACGTGGACCTGGGAGACA
TCTCCGGAATCAACGCCTCTGTGGTGAACATCCAGAAGGAAATCGACAGACTGAACGAGGTGGCCAAGAA
CCTGAACGAATCTCTGATCGACCTGCAGGAACTGGGAAAGTACGAGCAGTACATCAAGTGGCCCTACCCA
ACTTTCTTGTACAAAGTGGTGTAAGCGGCCGCCAGCTTTCTAGACCAGTTTAAACATCACCATCACCATC
ACTAAGTGATTAACCTCAGGTGCAGGCTGCCTATCAGAAGGTGGTGGCTGGTGTGGCCAATGCCCTGGCT
CACAAATACCACTGAGATCGATCTTTTTCCCTCTGCCAAAAATTATGGGGACATCATGAAGCCCCTTGAG
CATCTGACTTCTGGCTAATAAAGGAAATTTATTTTCATTGCAATAGTGTGTTGGAATTTTTTGTGTCTCT
CACTCGGAAGGACATATGGGAGGGCAAATCATTTAAAACATCAGAATGAGTATTTGGTTTAGAGTTTGGC
AACATATGCCCATATGTAACTAGCATAACCCCTTGGGGCCTCTAAACGGGTCTTGAGGGGTTTTTTGCTG
AAAGCATGCGGAGGAAATTCTCCTTGAAGTTTCCCTGGTGTTCAAAGTAAAGGAGTTTGCACCAGACGCA
CCTCTGTTCACTGGTCCGGCGTATTAAAACACGATACATTGTTATTAGTACATTTATTAAGCGCTAGATT
CTGTGCGTTGTTGATTTACAGACAATTGTTGTACGTATTTTAATAATTCATTAAATTTATAATCTTTAGG
GTGGTATGTTAGAGCGAAAATCAAATGATTTTCAGCGTCTTTATATCTGAATTTAAATATTAAATCCTCA
ATAGATTTGTAAAATAGGTTTCGATTAGTTTCAAACAAGGGTTGTTTTTCCGAACCGATGGCTGGACTAT
CTAATGGATTTTCGCTCAACGCCACAAAACTTGCCAAATCTTGTAGCAGCAATCTAGCTTTGTCGATATT
CGTTTGTGTTTTGTTTTGTAATAAAGGTTCGACGTCGTTCAAAATATTATGCGCTTTTGTATTTCTTTCA
TCACTGTCGTTAGTGTACAATTGACTCGACGTAAACACGTTAAATAGAGCTTGGACATATTTAACATCGG
GCGTGTTAGCTTTATTAGGCCGATTATCGTCGTCGTCCCAACCCTCGTCGTTAGAAGTTGCTTCCGAAGA
CGATTTTGCCATAGCCACACGACGCCTATTAATTGTGTCGGCTAACACGTCCGCGATCAAATTTGTAGTT
GAGCTTTTTGGAATTGCGATCGCATAACTTCGTATAGCATACATTATACGAAGTTATAAGCTCGGAACGC
TGCGCTCGGTCGTTCGGCTGCGGCGAGCGGTATCAGCTCACTCAAAGGCGGTAATACGGTTATCCACAGA
ATCAGGGGATAACGCAGGAAAGAACATGTGAGCAAAAGGCCAGCAAAAGGCCAGGAACCGTAAAAAGGCC
GCGTTGCTGGCGTTTTTCCATAGGCTCCGCCCCCTGACGAGCATCACAAAAATCGACGCTCAAGTCAGAG
GTGGCGAAACCCGACAGGACTATAAAGATACCAGGCGTTTCCCCCTGGAAGCTCCCTCGTGCGCTCTCCT
GTTCCGACCCTGCCGCTTACCGGATACCTGTCCGCCTTTCTCCCTTCGGGAAGCGTGGCGCTTTCTCAAT
GCTCACGCTGTAGGTATCTCAGTTCGGTGTAGGTCGTTCGCTCCAAGCTGGGCTGTGTGCACGAACCCCC
CGTTCAGCCCGACCGCTGCGCCTTATCCGGTAACTATCGTCTTGAGTCCAACCCGGTAAGACACGACTTA
TCGCCACTGGCAGCAGCCACTGGTAACAGGATTAGCAGAGCGAGGTATGTAGGCGGTGCTACAGAGTTCT
TGAAGTGGTGGCCTAACTACGGCTACACTAGAAGAACAGTATTTGGTATCTGCGCTCTGCTGAAGCCAGT
TACCTTCGGAAAAAGAGTTGGTAGCTCTTGATCCGGCAAACAAACCACCGCTGGTAGCGGTGGTTTTTTT
GTTTGCAAGCAGCAGATTACGCGCAGAAAAAAAGGATCTCAAGAAGATCCTTTGTTACCAATGCTTAATC
AGTGAGGCACCTATCTCAGCGATCTGTCTATTTCGTTCATCCATAGTTGCCTGACTCCCCGTCGTGTAGA
TAACTACGATACGGGAGGGCTTACCATCTGGCCCCAGTGCTGCAATGATACCGCGAGACCCACGCTCACC
GGCTCCAGATTTATCAGCAATAAACCAGCCAGCCGGAAGGGCCGAGCGCAGAAGTGGTCCTGCAACTTTA
TCCGCCTCCATCCAGTCTATTAATTGTTGCCGGGAAGCTAGAGTAAGTAGTTCGCCAGTTAATAGTTTGC
GCAACGTTGTTGCCATTGCTACAGGCATCGTGGTGTCACGCTCGTCGTTTGGTATGGCTTCATTCAGCTC
CGGTTCCCAACGATCAAGGCGAGTTACATGATCCCCCATGTTGTGCAAAAAAGCGGTTAGCTCCTTCGGT
CCTCCGATCGTTGTCAGAAGTAAGTTGGCCGCAGTGTTATCACTCATGGTTATGGCAGCACTGCATAATT
CTCTTACTGTCATGCCATCCGTAAGATGCTTTTCTGTGACTGGTGAGTACTCAACCAAGTCATTCTGAGA
ATAGTGTATGCGGCGACCGAGTTGCTCTTGCCCGGCGTCAATACGGGATAATACCGCGCCACATAGCAGA
ACTTTAAAAGTGCTCATCATTGGAAAACGTTCTTCGGGGCGAAAACTCTCAAGGATCTTACCGCTGTTGA
GATCCAGTTCGATGTAACCCACTCGTGCACCCAACTGATCTTCAGCATCTTTTACTTTCACCAGCGTTTC
TGGGTGAGCAAAAACAGGAAGGCAAAATGCCGCAAAAAAGGGAATAAGGGCGACACGGAAATGTTGAATA
CTCATACTCTTCCTTTTTCAATATTATTGAAGCATTTATCAGGGTTATTGTCTCATGTCCGCGCGTT
Features (pLannotate 1.2.2; 20 found; start..end, strand, type, name):
      7..42      +  CDS            lef2 (fragment): baculovirus late expression factor 2
    184..1011    +  misc_recomb    baculovirus recombination region (lef2/ORF603): contains ORF603 and part of lef2
   1023..1081    +  misc_recomb    baculovirus recombination region (ORF603) (fragment): contains ORF603 and part of lef2
   1143..1446    +  enhancer       CMV enhancer: human cytomegalovirus immediate early enhancer
   1452..1729    +  promoter       chicken β-actin promoter: No description available
   1730..1865    +  intron         hybrid intron (fragment): hybrid between chicken β-actin (CBA) and minute virus of mice (MMV) introns (Gray et al., 2011)
   1954..2084    +  intron         chimeric intron (fragment): chimera between introns from chicken β-actin and rabbit β-globin
   2150..2168    +  promoter       T7 promoter: promoter for bacteriophage T7 RNA polymerase
   2342..3052    +  CDS            EGFP: EGFP is a basic (constitutively fluorescent) green fluorescent protein published in 1996, derived from Aequorea victoria. It is reported to be a rapidly-maturing weak dimer with moderate acid sensitivity.
   3065..4687    +  CDS            S (fragment): SPIKE_SARS2 - Experimental evidence at protein level: Swiss-Prot protein existence level 1. [Spike glycoprotein]: May down-regulate host tetherin (BST2) by lysosomal degradation, thereby counteracting its antiviral activity. From Severe acute respiratory syndrome coronavirus 2 (2019-nCoV) (SARS-CoV-2).
   4686..4710    -  protein_bind   attB2: mutant version of attB; recombination site for the Gateway® BP reaction BP Clonase™
   4745..4762    +  CDS            7xHis (fragment): 6xHis affinity tag
   4774..4842    +  CDS            HBB (fragment): HBB_PONPY - Experimental evidence at transcript level: Swiss-Prot protein existence level 2. Involved in oxygen transport from the lung to the various peripheral tissues. From Pongo pygmaeus (Bornean orangutan).
   4917..4972    +  polyA_signal   β-globin poly(A) signal: rabbit β-globin polyadenylation signal (Gil and Proudfoot, 1987)
   5060..5107    +  terminator     T7 terminator: transcription terminator for bacteriophage T7 RNA polymerase
   5120..5825    +  misc_recomb    baculovirus recombination region (ORF1629): contains part of ORF1629
   5834..5867    +  protein_bind   loxP: Cre-mediated recombination occurs in the 8-bp core sequence (GCATACAT). Cre recombinase
   6035..6622    -  rep_origin     ori: high-copy-number ColE1/pMB1/pBR322/pUC origin of replication
   6635..7495    -  CDS            AmpR: β-lactamase; bla; confers resistance to ampicillin, carbenicillin, and related antibiotics
   7496..7547    -  promoter       AmpR promoter (fragment): bla
