>Addgene plasmid #169404 | pmCellFree_KA1_SARS-COV-2_S-frag5 | addgene full sequence | sequence record 335424 | Addgene Partial NGS Result
GGCGAGGCGGAGAGGTGCGGCGGCAGCCAATCAGAGCGGCGCGCTCCGAAAGTTTCCTTTTATGGCGAGG
CGGCGGCGGCGGCGGCCCTATAAAAAGCGAAGCGCGCGGCGGGCGGGAGTCGCTGCGCGCTGCCTTCGCC
CCGTGCCCCGCTCCGCCGCCGCCTCGCGCCGCCCGCCCCGGCTCTGACTGACCGCGTTACTCCCACAGGT
GAGCGGGCGGGACGGCCCTTCTCCTTCGGGCTGTAATTAGCGCTTGGTTTAATGACGGCTTGTTTCTTTT
CTGTGGCTGCGTGAAAGCCTTGAGGGGCTCCGGGAGGGCCCTTTGTGCGGGGGGAGCGGCTCGGGGCTGT
CCGCGGGGGGACGGCTGCCTTCGGGGGGGACGGGGCAGGGCGGGGTTCGGCTTCTGGCGTGTGACCGGCG
GCTCTAGAGCCTCTGCTAACCATGTTCATGCCTTCTTCTTTTTCCTACAGCTCCTGGGCAACGTGCTGGT
TATTGTGCTGTCTCATCATTTTGGCAAAGAATTGGATCGGACGTCTAATACGACTCACTATAGGGACATC
TTAAGTTTATTTTATTTTATTTTATTTTATTTTATTTTATTTTATTTTATTTTATTTTATTTTATTTAAC
CATGACAGTAATGTATAAAGTCTGTAAAGACATTAAACACGTAAGTGAAACCATGGGCACCTCTGGTCAC
CACCATCACCACCATCACCACGGCACAAGCAAGGGCGAGGAGCTGTTCACCGGGGTGGTGCCCATCCTGG
TCGAGTTGGACGGCGACGTAAACGGCCACAAGTTCAGCGTGTCCGGCGAGGGCGAGGGCGATGCCACCTA
CGGCAAGCTGACCCTGAAGTTCATCTGCACCACCGGCAAGCTGCCCGTGCCCTGGCCCACCCTCGTGACC
ACCCTGACCTACGGCGTGCAGTGCTTCAGCCGCTACCCCGACCACATGAAGCAGCACGACTTCTTCAAGT
CCGCCATGCCCGAAGGCTACGTCCAGGAGCGCACCATCTTCTTCAAGGACGACGGCAACTACAAGACCCG
CGCCGAGGTGAAGTTCGAGGGCGACACCCTGGTGAACCGCATCGAGCTGAAGGGCATCGACTTCAAGGAG
GACGGCAACATCCTGGGGCACAAGCTGGAGTACAACTACAACAGCCACAACGTCTATATCATGGCCGACA
AGCAGAAGAACGGCATCAAGGTGAACTTCAAGATCCGCCACAACATCGAGGACGGCAGCGTGCAGCTCGC
CGACCACTACCAGCAGAACACCCCCATCGGCGACGGCCCCGTGCTGCTGCCCGACAACCACTACCTGAGC
ACCCAGTCCGCCCTGAGCAAAGACCCCAACGAGAAGCGCGATCACATGGTCCTGCTGGAGTTCGTGACCG
CCGCCGGGATCACTCTCGGCATGGACGAGCTATACAAGCTGGAGGTGCTCTTCCAGGGTCCGACAAGTTT
GTACAAAAAAGTTGGCATGGTGGCCTCTCAGAGCATCATCGCCTACACCATGAGCCTGGGCGCTGAAAAC
AGCGTGGCTTACAGCAACAACTCTATCGCCATCCCAACCAACTTCACCATCTCTGTGACCACCGAAATCC
TGCCAGTGAGCATGACCAAGACCAGCGTGGACTGCACCATGTACATCTGCGGAGACTCTACCGAATGCTC
TAACCTGCTGCTGCAGTACGGCAGCTTCTGCACCCAGCTGAACCGCGCTCTGACCGGAATCGCTGTGGAG
CAGGACAAGAACACCCAGGAAGTGTTCGCTCAGGTGAAGCAGATATACAAGACCCCACCTATCAAGGACT
TCGGAGGATTCAACTTCTCTCAGATCCTGCCCGACCCATCTAAGCCCTCTAAGAGGTCTTTCATCGAAGA
CCTGCTGTTCAACAAGGTGACCCTGGCCGACGCCGGTTTCATCAAGCAGTACGGTGACTGCCTGGGAGAC
ATCGCCGCTAGAGACCTGATCTGCGCCCAGAAGTTCAACGGTCTGACCGTGCTGCCACCACTGCTGACCG
ACGAGATGATCGCCCAGTACACCTCTGCCCTGCTGGCTGGAACCATCACCTCTGGTTGGACCTTCGGAGC
TGGCGCCGCCCTGCAGATCCCATTCGCTATGCAGATGGCCTACCGTTTCAACGGTATCGGAGTGACCCAG
AACGTGCTGTACGAAAACCAGAAGCTGATCGCTAACCAGTTCAACTCTGCTATCGGAAAGATCCAGGACT
CCCTGTCCTCTACCGCTTCTGCCCTGGGAAAGCTGCAGGACGTGGTGAACCAGAACGCCCAGGCCCTGAA
CACCCTGGTGAAGCAGCTGTCTTCTAACTTCGGAGCCATCTCCTCTGTGCTGAACGACATCCTGTCTAGG
CTGGACAAGGTGGAAGCCGAGGTGCAGATCGACAGACTGATCACCGGAAGACTGCAGTCTCTGCAGACCT
ACGTGACCCAGCAGCTGATCAGGGCCGCTGAAATCAGAGCTTCTGCCAACCTGGCTGCCACCAAGATGTC
CGAATGCGTGCTGGGCCAGTCTAAGAGGGTGGACTTCTGCGGAAAGGGATACCACCTGATGTCCTTCCCA
CAGTCTGCTCCACACGGAGTGGTGTTCCTGCACGTGACCTACGTGCCCGCCCAGGAAAAGAACTTCACCA
CCGCCCCAGCTATCTGCCACGACGGAAAGGCTCACTTCCCCAGGGAGGGAGTGTTCGTGTCTAACGGAAC
CCACTGGTTCGTGACCCAGAGGAACTTCTACGAGCCACAGATCATCACCACCGACAACACCTTCGTGTCT
GGAAACTGCGACGTGGTGATCGGAATCGTGAACAACACCGTGTACGACCCACTGCAGCCAGAACTGGACT
CTTTCAAGGAGGAACTGGACAAGTACTTCAAGAACCACACCTCTCCAGACGTGGACCTGGGAGACATCTC
CGGAATCAACGCCTCTGTGGTGAACATCCAGAAGGAAATCGACAGACTGAACGAGGTGGCCAAGAACCTG
AACGAATCTCTGATCGACCTGCAGGAACTGGGAAAGTACGAGCAGTACATCAAGTGGCCCTACCCAACTT
TCTTGTACAAAGTGGTGTAAGCGGCCGCCAGCTTTCTAGACCAGTTTAAACATCACCATCACCATCACTA
AGTGATTAACCTCAGGTGCAGGCTGCCTATCAGAAGGTGGTGGCTGGTGTGGCCAATGCCCTGGCTCACA
AATACCACTGAGATCGATCTTTTTCCCTCTGCCAAAAATTATGGGGACATCATGAAGCCCCTTGAGCATC
TGACTTCTGGCTAATAAAGGAAATTTATTTTCATTGCAATAGTGTGTTGGAATTTTTTGTGTCTCTCACT
CGGAAGGACATATGGGAGGGCAAATCATTTAAAACATCAGAATGAGTATTTGGTTTAGAGTTTGGCAACA
TATGCCCATATGTAACTAGCATAACCCCTTGGGGCCTCTAAACGGGTCTTGAGGGGTTTTTTGCTGAAAG
CATGCGGAGGAAATTCTCCTTGAAGTTTCCCTGGTGTTCAAAGTAAAGGAGTTTGCACCAGACGCACCTC
TGTTCACTGGTCCGGCGTATTAAAACACGATACATTGTTATTAGTACATTTATTAAGCGCTAGATTCTGT
GCGTTGTTGATTTACAGACAATTGTTGTACGTATTTTAATAATTCATTAAATTTATAATCTTTAGGGTGG
TATGTTAGAGCGAAAATCAAATGATTTTCAGCGTCTTTATATCTGAATTTAAATATTAAATCCTCAATAG
ATTTGTAAAATAGGTTTCGATTAGTTTCAAACAAGGGTTGTTTTTCCGAACCGATGGCTGGACTATCTAA
TGGATTTTCGCTCAACGCCACAAAACTTGCCAAATCTTGTAGCAGCAATCTAGCTTTGTCGATATTCGTT
TGTGTTTTGTTTTGTAATAAAGGTTCGACGTCGTTCAAAATATTATGCGCTTTTGTATTTCTTTCATCAC
TGTCGTTAGTGTACAATTGACTCGACGTAAACACGTTAAATAGAGCTTGGACATATTTAACATCGGGCGT
GTTAGCTTTATTAGGCCGATTATCGTCGTCGTCCCAACCCTCGTCGTTAGAAGTTGCTTCCGAAGACGAT
TTTGCCATAGCCACACGACGCCTATTAATTGTGTCGGCTAACACGTCCGCGATCAAATTTGTAGTTGAGC
TTTTTGGAATTGCGATCGCATAACTTCGTATAGCATACATTATACGAAGTTATAAGCTCGGAACGCTGCG
CTCGGTCGTTCGGCTGCGGCGAGCGGTATCAGCTCACTCAAAGGCGGTAATACGGTTATCCACAGAATCA
GGGGATAACGCAGGAAAGAACATGTGAGCAAAAGGCCAGCAAAAGGCCAGGAACCGTAAAAAGGCCGCGT
TGCTGGCGTTTTTCCATAGGCTCCGCCCCCTGACGAGCATCACAAAAATCGACGCTCAAGTCAGAGGTGG
CGAAACCCGACAGGACTATAAAGATACCAGGCGTTTCCCCCTGGAAGCTCCCTCGTGCGCTCTCCTGTTC
CGACCCTGCCGCTTACCGGATACCTGTCCGCCTTTCTCCCTTCGGGAAGCGTGGCGCTTTCTCATAGCTC
ACGCTGTAGGTATCTCAGTTCGGTGTAGGTCGTTCGCTCCAAGCTGGGCTGTGTGCACGAACCCCCCGTT
CAGCCCGACCGCTGCGCCTTATCCGGTAACTATCGTCTTGAGTCCAACCCGGTAAGACACGACTTATCGC
CACTGGCAGCAGCCACTGGTAACAGGATTAGCAGAGCGAGGTATGTAGGCGGTGCTACAGAGTTCTTGAA
GTGGTGGCCTAACTACGGCTACACTAGAAGAACAGTATTTGGTATCTGCGCTCTGCTGAAGCCAGTTACC
TTCGGAAAAAGAGTTGGTAGCTCTTGATCCGGCAAACAAACCACCGCTGGTAGCGGTGGTTTTTTTGTTT
GCAAGCAGCAGATTACGCGCAGAAAAAAAGGATCTCAAGAAGATCCTTTGTTACCAATGCTTAATCAGTG
AGGCACCTATCTCAGCGATCTGTCTATTTCGTTCATCCATAGTTGCCTGACTCCCCGTCGTGTAGATAAC
TACGATACGGGAGGGCTTACCATCTGGCCCCAGTGCTGCAATGATACCGCGAGACCCACGCTCACCGGCT
CCAGATTTATCAGCAATAAACCAGCCAGCCGGAAGGGCCGAGCGCAGAAGTGGTCCTGCAACTTTATCCG
CCTCCATCCAGTCTATTAATTGTTGCCGGGAAGCTAGAGTAAGTAGTTCGCCAGTTAATAGTTTGCGCAA
CGTTGTTGCCATTGCTACAGGCATCGTGGTGTCACGCTCGTCGTTTGGTATGGCTTCATTCAGCTCCGGT
TCCCAACGATCAAGGCGAGTTACATGATCCCCCATGTTGTGCAAAAAAGCGGTTAGCTCCTTCGGTCCTC
CGATCGTTGTCAGAAGTAAGTTGGCCGCAGTGTTATCACTCATGGTTATGGCAGCACTGCATAATTCTCT
TACTGTCATGCCATCCGTAAGATGCTTTTCTGTGACTGGTGAGTACTCAACCAAGTCATTCTGAGAATAG
TGTATGCGGCGACCGAGTTGCTCTTGCCCGGCGTCAATACGGGATAATACCGCGCCACATAGCAGAACTT
TAAAAGTGCTCATCATTGGAAAACGTTCTTCGGGGCGAAAACTCTCAAGGATCTTACCGCTGTTGAGATC
CAGTTCGATGTAACCCACTCGTGCACCCAACTGATCTTCAGCATCTTTTACTTTCACCAGCGTTTCTGGG
TGAGCAAAAACAGGAAGGCAAAATGCCGCAAAAAAGGGAATAAGGGCGACACGGAAATGTTGAATACTCA
TACTCTTCCTTTTTCAATATTATTGAAGCATTTATCAGGGTTATTGTCTCATGTCCGCGCGTTTCCTGCA
TCTTTTAATCAAATCCCAAGATGTGTATAAACGCGCCGGTATGTACAGGAAGAGGTTTATACTAAACTGT
TACATTGCAAACGTGGTTTCGTGTGCCAAGTGTGAAAACCGATGTTTAATCAAGGCTCTGACGCATTTCT
ACAACCACGACTCCAAGTGTGTGGGTGAAGTCATGCATCTTTTAATCAAATCCCAAGATGTGTATAAACC
ACCAAACTGCCAAAAAATGAAAACTGTCGACAAGCTCTGTCCGTTTGCTGGCAACTGCAAGGGTCTCAAT
CCTATTTGTAATTATTGAATAATAAAACAATTATAAATGTCAAATTTGTTTTTTATTAACGATACAAACC
AAACGCAACAAGAACATTTGTAGTATTATCTATAATTGAAAACGCGTAGTTATAATCGCTGAGGTAATAT
TTAAAATCATTTTCAAATGATTCACAGTTAATTTGCGACAATATAATTTTATTTTCACATAAACTAGACG
CCTTGTCGTCTTCTTCTTCGTATTCCTTCTCTTTTTCATTTTTCTCTTCATAAAAATTAACATAGTTATT
ATCGTATCCATATATGTATCTATCGTATAGAGTAAATTTTTTGTTGTCATAAATATATATGTCTTTTTTA
ATGGGGTGTATAGTACCGCTGCGCATAGTTTTTCTGTAATTTACAACAGTGCTATTTTCTGGTAGTTCTT
CGGAGTGTGTTGCTTTAATTATTAAATTTATATAATCAATGAATTTGGGATCGTCGGTTTTGTACAATAT
GTTGCCGGCATAGTACGCAGCTTCTTCTAGTTCAATTACACCATTTTTTAGCAGCACCGGATTAACATAA
CTTTCCAAAATGTTGTACGAACCGTTAAACAAAAACAGTTCACCTCCCTTTTCTATACTATTGTCTGCGA
GCAGTTGTTTGTTGTTAAAAATAACAGCCATTGTAATGAGACGCACAAACTAATATCACAAACTGGAAAT
GTCTATCAATATATAGTTGCTGATGGCCGGCCGTAATGAGACGCACAAACTAATATCACAAACTGGAAAT
GTCTATCAATATATAGTTGCTCTAGTTATTAATAGTAATCAATTACGGGGTCATTAGTTCATAGCCCATA
TATGGAGTTCCGCGTTACATAACTTACGGTAAATGGCCCGCCTGGCTGACCGCCCAACGACCCCCGCCCA
TTGACGTCAATAATGACGTATGTTCCCATAGTAACGCCAATAGGGACTTTCCATTGACGTCAATGGGTGG
AGTATTTACGGTAAACTGCCCACTTGGCAGTACATCAAGTGTATCATATGCCAAGTACGCCCCCTATTGA
CGTCAATGACGGTAAATGGCCCGCCTGGCATTATGCCCAGTACATGACCTTATGGGACTTTCCTACTTGG
CAGTACATCTACGTATTAGTCATCGCTATTACCATGCATGGTCGAGGTGAGCCCCACGTTCTGCTTCACT
CTCCCCATCTCCCCCCCCTCCCCACCCCCAATTTTGTATTTATTTATTTTTTAATTATTTTGTGCAGCGA
TGGGGGCGGGGGGGGGGGG
Features (pLannotate 1.2.2; 21 found; start..end, strand, type, name):
    116..251     +  intron         hybrid intron (fragment): hybrid between chicken β-actin (CBA) and minute virus of mice (MMV) introns (Gray et al., 2011)
    340..470     +  intron         chimeric intron (fragment): chimera between introns from chicken β-actin and rabbit β-globin
    536..554     +  promoter       T7 promoter: promoter for bacteriophage T7 RNA polymerase
    728..1438    +  CDS            EGFP: EGFP is a basic (constitutively fluorescent) green fluorescent protein published in 1996, derived from Aequorea victoria. It is reported to be a rapidly-maturing weak dimer with moderate acid sensitivity.
   1451..3073    +  CDS            S (fragment): SPIKE_SARS2 - Experimental evidence at protein level: Swiss-Prot protein existence level 1. [Spike glycoprotein]: May down-regulate host tetherin (BST2) by lysosomal degradation, thereby counteracting its antiviral activity. From Severe acute respiratory syndrome coronavirus 2 (2019-nCoV) (SARS-CoV-2).
   3072..3096    -  protein_bind   attB2: mutant version of attB; recombination site for the Gateway® BP reaction BP Clonase™
   3131..3148    +  CDS            7xHis (fragment): 6xHis affinity tag
   3160..3228    +  CDS            HBB (fragment): HBB_PONPY - Experimental evidence at transcript level: Swiss-Prot protein existence level 2. Involved in oxygen transport from the lung to the various peripheral tissues. From Pongo pygmaeus (Bornean orangutan).
   3303..3358    +  polyA_signal   β-globin poly(A) signal: rabbit β-globin polyadenylation signal (Gil and Proudfoot, 1987)
   3446..3493    +  terminator     T7 terminator: transcription terminator for bacteriophage T7 RNA polymerase
   3506..4211    +  misc_recomb    baculovirus recombination region (ORF1629): contains part of ORF1629
   4220..4253    +  protein_bind   loxP: Cre-mediated recombination occurs in the 8-bp core sequence (GCATACAT). Cre recombinase
   4421..5008    -  rep_origin     ori: high-copy-number ColE1/pMB1/pBR322/pUC origin of replication
   5021..5881    -  CDS            AmpR: β-lactamase; bla; confers resistance to ampicillin, carbenicillin, and related antibiotics
   5882..5933    -  promoter       AmpR promoter (fragment): bla
   5947..5982    +  CDS            lef2 (fragment): baculovirus late expression factor 2
   6124..6951    +  misc_recomb    baculovirus recombination region (lef2/ORF603): contains ORF603 and part of lef2
   6963..7021    +  misc_recomb    baculovirus recombination region (ORF603) (fragment): contains ORF603 and part of lef2
   7083..7386    +  enhancer       CMV enhancer: human cytomegalovirus immediate early enhancer
   7392..2       +  promoter       chicken β-actin promoter (fragment) (across the origin): contains a 21-bp deletion relative to the standard chicken β-actin promoter
   7498..115     +  promoter       chicken β-actin promoter (fragment) (across the origin): No description available
