[The description below was written by a language model from this plasmid's Addgene catalogue record and pLannotate feature annotations shown in this document.]
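Description:
pmCellFree_KA1_SARS-COV-2_S-frag5 is a multi-host expression plasmid built on the pmCellFree_KA1 backbone, catalogued as a cell-free expression vector that also works in mammalian cells. It is maintained in E. coli as a high-copy plasmid through a ColE1/pUC-type origin and selected with ampicillin via the β-lactamase gene.

The expression cassette stacks two promoter systems. A CMV enhancer, chicken β-actin promoter and chimeric intron sequences (a CAG-type arrangement) allow RNA polymerase II transcription in mammalian cells. A T7 promoter placed just downstream allows transcription by T7 RNA polymerase for in vitro or cell-free translation. The open reading frame begins with EGFP, followed by a roughly 1.6 kb fragment of the SARS-CoV-2 spike gene. The record describes this fragment as the C-terminal part of the S ectodomain, starting after the furin cleavage site. The insert was introduced by Gateway cloning, and an attB2 site remains at its 3′ end. The catalogue lists His and eGFP as N-terminal tags, but the feature tables place a 6xHis sequence downstream of attB2, so whether that copy is translated depends on the insert's stop codon, which the record does not show. The cassette ends with β-globin-derived sequence and a rabbit β-globin poly(A) signal, followed by a T7 terminator.

The cassette is flanked by baculovirus recombination regions (lef2/ORF603 and ORF1629), which could permit transfer into a baculovirus genome for insect-cell expression, and a loxP site is also present; the catalogue entry mentions neither use. The depositor and NGS sequences differ slightly in length (7,557 versus 7,509 nt) but show the same feature layout. The construct is suited to producing a fluorescent spike fragment for expression or interaction studies.
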