Addgene plasmid #169404: pmCellFree_KA1_SARS-COV-2_S-frag5
Purpose: Cell-free/mammalian expression vector for SARS-COV-2 virus C-terminal ectodomain of S protein from the furin cleavag with N-term eGFP
Depositing lab: Kirill Alexandrov. Depositing organization: Queensland University of Technology.
Backbone
  Vector backbone: pmCellFree_KA1
  Vector type: Cell-free expression vector
Growth in bacteria
  Bacterial resistance: Ampicillin, 100 μg/mL
  Growth temperature: 37°C
  Growth strain: DH5alpha
  Copy number: High Copy
Gene/Insert
  Gene/Insert name: C-term frag. S protein after the furin cleavag
  Species: SARS-Cov2
  Entrez Gene: S (a.k.a. GU280_gp02, spike glycoprotein)
  Promoter: T7- CMV/CAG
  Tag / fusion protein: His and eGFP (N terminal on insert)
  Cloning method: Gateway Cloning
  Sequencing primers: 5′ NA
Terms and licenses: Academic/Nonprofit Terms; Industry Terms: Not Available to Industry
How to cite: pmCellFree_KA1_SARS-COV-2_S-frag5 was a gift from Kirill Alexandrov (Addgene plasmid # 169404 ; http://n2t.net/addgene:169404 ; RRID:Addgene_169404)
